>Addgene plasmid #116165 | pHAGE-BRAF-H725Y | addgene full sequence | sequence record 250640 | Addgene NGS Result
AGCGGCCCTGCAGATATCAACAAGTTTGTACAAAAAAGCAGGCACCATGGCGGCGCTGAGCGGTGGCGGT
GGTGGCGGCGCGGAGCCGGGCCAGGCTCTGTTCAACGGGGACATGGAGCCCGAGGCCGGCGCCGGCGCCG
GCGCCGCGGCCTCTTCGGCTGCGGACCCTGCCATTCCGGAGGAGGTGTGGAATATCAAACAAATGATTAA
GTTGACACAGGAACATATAGAGGCCCTATTGGACAAATTTGGTGGGGAGCATAATCCACCATCAATATAT
CTGGAGGCCTATGAAGAATACACCAGCAAGCTAGATGCACTCCAACAAAGAGAACAACAGTTATTGGAAT
CTCTGGGGAACGGAACTGATTTTTCTGTTTCTAGCTCTGCATCAATGGATACCGTTACATCTTCTTCCTC
TTCTAGCCTTTCAGTGCTACCTTCATCTCTTTCAGTTTTTCAAAATCCCACAGATGTGGCACGGAGCAAC
CCCAAGTCACCACAAAAACCTATCGTTAGAGTCTTCCTGCCCAACAAACAGAGGACAGTGGTACCTGCAA
GGTGTGGAGTTACAGTCCGAGACAGTCTAAAGAAAGCACTGATGATGAGAGGTCTAATCCCAGAGTGCTG
TGCTGTTTACAGAATTCAGGATGGAGAGAAGAAACCAATTGGTTGGGACACTGATATTTCCTGGCTTACT
GGAGAAGAATTGCATGTGGAAGTGTTGGAGAATGTTCCACTTACAACACACAACTTTGTACGAAAAACGT
TTTTCACCTTAGCATTTTGTGACTTTTGTCGAAAGCTGCTTTTCCAGGGTTTCCGCTGTCAAACATGTGG
TTATAAATTTCACCAGCGTTGTAGTACAGAAGTTCCACTGATGTGTGTTAATTATGACCAACTTGATTTG
CTGTTTGTCTCCAAGTTCTTTGAACACCACCCAATACCACAGGAAGAGGCGTCCTTAGCAGAGACTGCCC
TAACATCTGGATCATCCCCTTCCGCACCCGCCTCGGACTCTATTGGGCCCCAAATTCTCACCAGTCCGTC
TCCTTCAAAATCCATTCCAATTCCACAGCCCTTCCGACCAGCAGATGAAGATCATCGAAATCAATTTGGG
CAACGAGACCGATCCTCATCAGCTCCCAATGTGCATATAAACACAATAGAACCTGTCAATATTGATGACT
TGATTAGAGACCAAGGATTTCGTGGTGATGGAGGATCAACCACAGGTTTGTCTGCTACCCCCCCTGCCTC
ATTACCTGGCTCACTAACTAACGTGAAAGCCTTACAGAAATCTCCAGGACCTCAGCGAGAAAGGAAGTCA
TCTTCATCCTCAGAAGACAGGAATCGAATGAAAACACTTGGTAGACGGGACTCGAGTGATGATTGGGAGA
TTCCTGATGGGCAGATTACAGTGGGACAAAGAATTGGATCTGGATCATTTGGAACAGTCTACAAGGGAAA
GTGGCATGGTGATGTGGCAGTGAAAATGTTGAATGTGACAGCACCTACACCTCAGCAGTTACAAGCCTTC
AAAAATGAAGTAGGAGTACTCAGGAAAACACGACATGTGAATATCCTACTCTTCATGGGCTATTCCACAA
AGCCACAACTGGCTATTGTTACCCAGTGGTGTGAGGGCTCCAGCTTGTATCACCATCTCCATATCATTGA
GACCAAATTTGAGATGATCAAACTTATAGATATTGCACGACAGACTGCACAGGGCATGGATTACTTACAC
GCCAAGTCAATCATCCACAGAGACCTCAAGAGTAATAATATATTTCTTCATGAAGACCTCACAGTAAAAA
TAGGTGATTTTGGTCTAGCTACAGTGAAATCTCGATGGAGTGGGTCCCATCAGTTTGAACAGTTGTCTGG
ATCCATTTTGTGGATGGCACCAGAAGTCATCAGAATGCAAGATAAAAATCCATACAGCTTTCAGTCAGAT
GTATATGCATTTGGAATTGTTCTGTATGAATTGATGACTGGACAGTTACCTTATTCAAACATCAACAACA
GGGACCAGATAATTTTTATGGTGGGACGAGGATACCTGTCTCCAGATCTCAGTAAGGTACGGAGTAACTG
TCCAAAAGCCATGAAGAGATTAATGGCAGAGTGCCTCAAAAAGAAAAGAGATGAGAGACCACTCTTTCCC
CAAATTCTCGCCTCTATTGAGCTGCTGGCCCGCTCATTGCCAAAAATTTACCGCAGTGCATCAGAACCCT
CCTTGAATCGGGCTGGTTTCCAAACAGAGGATTTTAGTCTATATGCTTGTGCTTCTCCAAAAACACCCAT
CCAGGCAGGGGGATATGGTGCGTTTCCTGTCCACTAGAACCCAGCTTTCTTGTACAAAGTGGTGATATCC
AATTAACCCTCACTAAAGGTATTAGAGTTTGAGAATAAGTAGTCCCTATAGTGAGTCGTATTACCACCCA
ACTTTTCTATACAAAGTGGTTGATATCCAGCACAGTGGCGGCCGCTCGAGTCTAGAGGGCCCGCGGTTCG
AAGGTAAGCCTATCCCTAACCCTCTCCTCGGTCTCGATTCTACGCGTACCGGTTAGTAATGAGATCCCTC
CCCCCCCCCTAACGTTACTGGCCGAAGCCGCTTGGAATAAGGCCGGTGTGCGTTTGTCTATATGTTATTT
TCCACCATATTGCCGTCTTTTGGCAATGTGAGGGCCCGGAAACCTGGCCCTGTCTTCTTGACGAGCATTC
CTAGGGGTCTTTCCCCTCTCGCCAAAGGAATGCAAGGTCTGTTGAATGTCGTGAAGGAAGCAGTTCCTCT
GGAAGCTTCTTGAAGACAAACAACGTCTGTAGCGACCCTTTGCAGGCAGCGGAACCCCCCACCTGGCGAC
AGGTGCCTCTGCGGCCAAAAGCCACGTGTATAAGATACACCTGCAAAGGCGGCACAACCCCAGTGCCACG
TTGTGAGTTGGATAGTTGTGGAAAGAGTCAAATGGCTCTCCTCAAGCGTATTCAACAAGGGGCTGAAGGA
TGCCCAGAAGGTACCCCATTGTATGGGATCTGATCTGGGGCCTCGGTGCACATGCTTTACATGTGTTTAG
TCGAGGTTAAAAAAACGTCTAGGCCCCCCGAACCACGGGGACGTGGTTTTCCTTTGAAAAACACGATGAT
AATATGGCCACACATATGGTGAGCAAGGGCGAGGAGCTGTTCACCGGGGTGGTGCCCATCCTGGTCGAGC
TGGACGGCGACGTAAACGGCCACAAGTTCAGCGTGTCCGGCGAGGGCGAGGGCGATGCCACCTACGGCAA
GCTGACCCTGAAGTTCATCTGCACCACCGGCAAGCTGCCCGTGCCCTGGCCCACCCTCGTGACCACCCTG
ACCTACGGCGTGCAGTGCTTCAGCCGCTACCCCGACCACATGAAGCAGCACGACTTCTTCAAGTCCGCCA
TGCCCGAAGGCTACGTCCAGGAGCGCACCATCTTCTTCAAGGACGACGGCAACTACAAGACCCGCGCCGA
GGTGAAGTTCGAGGGCGACACCCTGGTGAACCGCATCGAGCTGAAGGGCATCGACTTCAAGGAGGACGGC
AACATCCTGGGGCACAAGCTGGAGTACAACTACAACAGCCACAACGTCTATATCATGGCCGACAAGCAGA
AGAACGGCATCAAGGTGAACTTCAAGATCCGCCACAACATCGAGGACGGCAGCGTGCAGCTCGCCGACCA
CTACCAGCAGAACACCCCCATCGGCGACGGCCCCGTGCTGCTGCCCGACAACCACTACCTGAGCACCCAG
TCCGCCCTGAGCAAAGACCCCAACGAGAAGCGCGATCACATGGTCCTGCTGGAGTTCGTGACCGCCGCCG
GGATCACTCTCGGCATGGACGAGCTGTACAAGTAAATCGATAGATCCTAATCAACCTCTGGATTACAAAA
TTTGTGAAAGATTGACTGGTATTCTTAACTATGTTGCTCCTTTTACGCTATGTGGATACGCTGCTTTAAT
GCCTTTGTATCATGCTATTGCTTCCCGTATGGCTTTCATTTTCTCCTCCTTGTATAAATCCTGGTTGCTG
TCTCTTTATGAGGAGTTGTGGCCCGTTGTCAGGCAACGTGGCGTGGTGTGCACTGTGTTTGCTGACGCAA
CCCCCACTGGTTGGGGCATTGCCACCACCTGTCAGCTCCTTTCCGGGACTTTCGCTTTCCCCCTCCCTAT
TGCCACGGCGGAACTCATCGCCGCCTGCCTTGCCCGCTGCTGGACAGGGGCTCGGCTGTTGGGCACTGAC
AATTCCGTGGTGTTGTCGGGGAAATCATCGTCCTTTCCTTGGCTGCTCGCCTGTGTTGCCACCTGGATTC
TGCGCGGGACGTCCTTCTGCTACGTCCCTTCGGCCCTCAATCCAGCGGACCTTCCTTCCCGCGGCCTGCT
GCCGGCTCTGCGGCCTCTTCCGCGTCTTCGCCTTCGCCCTCAGACGAGTCGGATCTCCCTTTGGGCCGCC
TCCCCGCCTGAGATCCTTTAAGACCAATGACTTACAAGGCAGCTGTAGATCTTAGCCACTTTTTAAAAGA
AAAGGGGGGACTGGAAGGGCTAATTCACTCCCAACGAAGACAAGATCTGCTTTTTGCTTGTACTGGGTCT
CTCTGGTTAGACCAGATCTGAGCCTGGGAGCTCTCTGGCTAACTAGGGAACCCACTGCTTAAGCCTCAAT
AAAGCTTGCCTTGAGTGCTTCAAGTAGTGTGTGCCCGTCTGTTGTGTGACTCTGGTAACTAGAGATCCCT
CAGACCCTTTTAGTCAGTGTGGAAAATCTCTAGCAGTAGTAGTTCATGTCATCTTATTATTCAGTATTTA
TAACTTGCAAAGAAATGAATATCAGAGAGTGAGAGGCCCGGGTTAATTAAGGAAAGGGCTAGATCATTCT
TGAAGACGAAAGGGCCTCGTGATACGCCTATTTTTATAGGTTAATGTCATGATAATAATGGTTTCTTAGA
CGTCAGGTGGCACTTTTCGGGGAAATGTGCGCGGAACCCCTATTTGTTTATTTTTCTAAATACATTCAAA
TATGTATCCGCTCATGAGACAATAACCCTGATAAATGCTTCAATAATATTGAAAAAGGAAGAGTATGAGT
ATTCAACATTTCCGTGTCGCCCTTATTCCCTTTTTTGCGGCATTTTGCCTTCCTGTTTTTGCTCACCCAG
AAACGCTGGTGAAAGTAAAAGATGCTGAAGATCAGTTGGGTGCACGAGTGGGTTACATCGAACTGGATCT
CAACAGCGGTAAGATCCTTGAGAGTTTTCGCCCCGAAGAACGTTTTCCAATGATGAGCACTTTTAAAGTT
CTGCTATGTGGCGCGGTATTATCCCGTGTTGACGCCGGGCAAGAGCAACTCGGTCGCCGCATACACTATT
CTCAGAATGACTTGGTTGAGTACTCACCAGTCACAGAAAAGCATCTTACGGATGGCATGACAGTAAGAGA
ATTATGCAGTGCTGCCATAACCATGAGTGATAACACTGCGGCCAACTTACTTCTGACAACGATCGGAGGA
CCGAAGGAGCTAACCGCTTTTTTGCACAACATGGGGGATCATGTAACTCGCCTTGATCGTTGGGAACCGG
AGCTGAATGAAGCCATACCAAACGACGAGCGTGACACCACGATGCCTGTAGCAATGGCAACAACGTTGCG
CAAACTATTAACTGGCGAACTACTTACTCTAGCTTCCCGGCAACAATTAATAGACTGGATGGAGGCGGAT
AAAGTTGCAGGACCACTTCTGCGCTCGGCCCTTCCGGCTGGCTGGTTTATTGCTGATAAATCTGGAGCCG
GTGAGCGTGGGTCTCGCGGTATCATTGCAGCACTGGGGCCAGATGGTAAGCCCTCCCGTATCGTAGTTAT
CTACACGACGGGGAGTCAGGCAACTATGGATGAACGAAATAGACAGATCGCTGAGATAGGTGCCTCACTG
ATTAAGCATTGGTAACTGTCAGACCAAGTTTACTCATATATACTTTAGATTGATTTAAAACTTCATTTTT
AATTTAAAAGGATCTAGGTGAAGATCCTTTTTGATAATCTCATGACCAAAATCCCTTAACGTGAGTTTTC
GTTCCACTGAGCGTCAGACCCCGTAGAAAAGATCAAAGGATCTTCTTGAGATCCTTTTTTTCTGCGCGTA
ATCTGCTGCTTGCAAACAAAAAAACCACCGCTACCAGCGGTGGTTTGTTTGCCGGATCAAGAGCTACCAA
CTCTTTTTCCGAAGGTAACTGGCTTCAGCAGAGCGCAGATACCAAATACTGTTCTTCTAGTGTAGCCGTA
GTTAGGCCACCACTTCAAGAACTCTGTAGCACCGCCTACATACCTCGCTCTGCTAATCCTGTTACCAGTG
GCTGCTGCCAGTGGCGATAAGTCGTGTCTTACCGGGTTGGACTCAAGACGATAGTTACCGGATAAGGCGC
AGCGGTCGGGCTGAACGGGGGGTTCGTGCACACAGCCCAGCTTGGAGCGAACGACCTACACCGAACTGAG
ATACCTACAGCGTGAGCTATGAGAAAGCGCCACGCTTCCCGAAGGGAGAAAGGCGGACAGGTATCCGGTA
AGCGGCAGGGTCGGAACAGGAGAGCGCACGAGGGAGCTTCCAGGGGGAAACGCCTGGTATCTTTATAGTC
CTGTCGGGTTTCGCCACCTCTGACTTGAGCGTCGATTTTTGTGATGCTCGTCAGGGGGGCGGAGCCTATG
GAAAAACGCCAGCAACGCGGCCTTTTTACGGTTCCTGGCCTTTTGCTGGCCTTTTGCTCACATGTTCTTT
CCTGCGTTATCCCCTGATTCTGTGGATAACCGTATTACCGCCTTTGAGTGAGCTGATACCGCTCGCCGCA
GCCGAACGACCGAGCGCAGCGAGTCAGTGAGCGAGGAAGCGGAAGAGCGCCCAATACGCAAACCGCCTCT
CCCCGCGCGTTGGCCGATTCATTAATGCAGCAAGCTCATGGCTGACTAATTTTTTTTATTTATGCAGAGG
CCGAGGCCGCCTCGGCCTCTGAGCTATTCCAGAAGTAGTGAGGAGGCTTTTTTGGAGGCCTAGGCTTTTG
CAAAAAGCTCCCCGTGGCACGACAGGTTTCCCGACTGGAAAGCGGGCAGTGAGCGCAACGCAATTAATGT
GAGTTAGCTCACTCATTAGGCACCCCAGGCTTTACACTTTATGCTTCCGGCTCGTATGTTGTGTGGAATT
GTGAGCGGATAACAATTTCACACAGGAAACAGCTATGACATGATTACGAATTTCACAAATAAAGCATTTT
TTTCACTGCATTCTAGTTGTGGTTTGTCCAAACTCATCAATGTATCTTATCATGTCTGGATCAACTGGAT
AACTCAAGCTAACCAAAATCATCCCAAACTTCCCACCCCATACCCTATTACCACTGCCAATTACCTGTGG
TTTCATTTACTCTAAACCTGTGATTCCTCTGAATTATTTTCATTTTAAAGAAATTGTATTTGTTAAATAT
GTACTACAAACTTAGTAGTTGGAAGGGCTAATTCACTCCCAAAGAAGACAAGATATCCTTGATCTGTGGA
TCTACCACACACAAGGCTACTTCCCTGATTAGCAGAACTACACACCAGGGCCAGGGGTCAGATATCCACT
GACCTTTGGATGGTGCTACAAGCTAGTACCAGTTGAGCCAGATAAGGTAGAAGAGGCCAATAAAGGAGAG
AACACCAGCTTGTTACACCCTGTGAGCCTGCATGGGATGGATGACCCGGAGAGAGAAGTGTTAGAGTGGA
GGTTTGACAGCCGCCTAGCATTTCATCACGTGGCCCGAGAGCTGCATCCGGAGTACTTCAAGAACTGCTG
ATATCGAGCTTGCTACAAGGGACTTTCCGCTGGGGACTTTCCAGGGAGGCGTGGCCTGGGCGGGACTGGG
GAGTGGCGAGCCCTCAGATCCTGCATATAAGCAGCTGCTTTTTGCCTGTACTGGGTCTCTCTGGTTAGAC
CAGATCTGAGCCTGGGAGCTCTCTGGCTAACTAGGGAACCCACTGCTTAAGCCTCAATAAAGCTTGCCTT
GAGTGCTTCAAGTAGTGTGTGCCCGTCTGTTGTGTGACTCTGGTAACTAGAGATCCCTCAGACCCTTTTA
GTCAGTGTGGAAAATCTCTAGCAGTGGCGCCCGAACAGGGACTTGAAAGCGAAAGGGAAACCAGAGGAGC
TCTCTCGACGCAGGACTCGGCTTGCTGAAGCGCGCACGGCAAGAGGCGAGGGGCGGCGACTGGTGAGTAC
GCCAAAAATTTTGACTAGCGGAGGCTAGAAGGAGAGAGATGGGTGCGAGAGCGTCAGTATTAAGCGGGGG
AGAATTAGATCGCGATGGGAAAAAATTCGGTTAAGGCCAGGGGGAAAGAAAAAATATAAATTAAAACATA
TAGTATGGGCAAGCAGGGAGCTAGAACGATTCGCAGTTAATCCTGGCCTGTTAGAAACATCAGAAGGCTG
TAGACAAATACTGGGACAGCTACAACCATCCCTTCAGACAGGATCAGAAGAACTTAGATCATTATATAAT
ACAGTAGCAACCCTCTATTGTGTGCATCAAAGGATAGAGATAAAAGACACCAAGGAAGCTTTAGACAAGA
TAGAGGAAGAGCAAAACAAAAGTAAGACCACCGCACAGCAAGCGGCCGGCCGCTGATCTTCAGACCTGGA
GGAGGAGATATGAGGGACAATTGGAGAAGTGAATTATATAAATATAAAGTAGTAAAAATTGAACCATTAG
GAGTAGCACCCACCAAGGCAAAGAGAAGAGTGGTGCAGAGAGAAAAAAGAGCAGTGGGAATAGGAGCTTT
GTTCCTTGGGTTCTTGGGAGCAGCAGGAAGCACTATGGGCGCAGCGTCAATGACGCTGACGGTACAGGCC
AGACAATTATTGTCTGGTATAGTGCAGCAGCAGAACAATTTGCTGAGGGCTATTGAGGCGCAACAGCATC
TGTTGCAACTCACAGTCTGGGGCATCAAGCAGCTCCAGGCAAGAATCCTGGCTGTGGAAAGATACCTAAA
GGATCAACAGCTCCTGGGGATTTGGGGTTGCTCTGGAAAACTCATTTGCACCACTGCTGTGCCTTGGAAT
GCTAGTTGGAGTAATAAATCTCTGGAACAGATTTGGAATCACACGACCTGGATGGAGTGGGACAGAGAAA
TTAACAATTACACAAGCTTAATACACTCCTTAATTGAAGAATCGCAAAACCAGCAAGAAAAGAATGAACA
AGAATTATTGGAATTAGATAAATGGGCAAGTTTGTGGAATTGGTTTAACATAACAAATTGGCTGTGGTAT
ATAAAATTATTCATAATGATAGTAGGAGGCTTGGTAGGTTTAAGAATAGTTTTTGCTGTACTTTCTATAG
TGAATAGAGTTAGGCAGGGATATTCACCATTATCGTTTCAGACCCACCTCCCAACCCCGAGGGGACCCGA
CAGGCCCGAAGGAATAGAAGAAGAAGGTGGAGAGAGAGACAGAGACAGATCCATTCGATTAGTGAACGGA
TCTCGACGGTATCGCCGAATTCACAAATGGCAGTATTCATCCACAATTTTAAAAGAAAAGGGGGGATTGG
GGGGTACAGTGCAGGGGAAAGAATAGTAGACATAATAGCAACAGACATACAAACTAAAGAATTACAAAAA
CAAATTACAAAAATTCAAAATTTTCGGGTTTATTACAGGGACAGCAGAGATCCAGTTTGGACTAGTCGTG
AGGCTCCGGTGCCCGTCAGTGGGCAGAGCGCACATCGCCCACAGTCCCCGAGAAGTTGGGGGGAGGGGTC
GGCAATTGAACCGGTGCCTAGAGAAGGTGGCGCGGGGTAAACTGGGAAAGTGATGTCGTGTACTGGCTCC
GCCTTTTTCCCGAGGGTGGGGGAGAACCGTATATAAGTGCAGTAGTCGCCGTGAACGTTCTTTTTCGCAA
CGGGTTTGCCGCCAGAACACAGGTAAGTGCCGTGTGTGGTTCCCGCGGGCCTGGCCTCTTTACGGGTTAT
GGCCCTTGCGTGCCTTGAATTACTTCCACCTGGCTGCAGTACGTGATTCTTGATCCCGAGCTTCGGGTTG
GAAGTGGGTGGGAGAGTTCGAGGCCTTGCGCTTAAGGAGCCCCTTCGCCTCGTGCTTGAGTTGAGGCCTG
GCCTGGGCGCTGGGGCCGCCGCGTGCGAATCTGGTGGCACCTTCGCGCCTGTCTCGCTGCTTTCGATAAG
TCTCTAGCCATTTAAAATTTTTGATGACCTGCTGCGACGCTTTTTTTCTGGCAAGATAGTCTTGTAAATG
CGGGCCAAGATCTGCACACTGGTATTTCGGTTTTTGGGGCCGCGGGCGGCGACGGGGCCCGTGCGTCCCA
GCGCACATGTTCGGCGAGGCGGGGCCTGCGAGCGCGGCCACCGAGAATCGGACGGGGGTAGTCTCAAGCT
GGCCGGCCTGCTCTGGTGCCTGGCCTCGCGCCGCCGTGTATCGCCCCGCCCTGGGCGGCAAGGCTGGCCC
GGTCGGCACCAGTTGCGTGAGCGGAAAGATGGCCGCTTCCCGGCCCTGCTGCAGGGAGCTCAAAATGGAG
GACGCGGCGCTCGGGAGAGCGGGCGGGTGAGTCACCCACACAAAGGAAAAGGGCCTTTCCGTCCTCAGCC
GTCGCTTCATGTGACTCCACGGAGTACCGGGCGCCGTCCAGGCACCTCGATTAGTTCTCGAGCTTTTGGA
GTACGTCGTCTTTAGGTTGGGGGGAGGGGTTTTATGCGATGGAGTTTCCCCACACTGAGTGGGTGGAGAC
TGAAGTTAGGCCAGCTTGGCACTTGATGTAATTCTCCTTGGAATTTGCCCTTTTTGAGTTTGGATCTTGG
TTCATTCTCAAGCCTCAGACAGTGGTTCAAAGTTTTTTTCTTCCATTTCAGGTGTCGTGA
Features (pLannotate 1.2.2; 30 found; start..end, strand, type, name):
     21..41      +  protein_bind   attB1: mutant version of attB; core recombination site for the Gateway® BP reaction BP Clonase™
     47..2344    +  CDS            BRAF: BRAF_HUMAN - Also known as BRAF1, RAFB1. Experimental evidence at protein level: Swiss-Prot protein existence level 1. Protein kinase involved in the transduction of mitogenic signals from the cell membrane to the nucleus (Probable). Phosphorylates MAP2K1, and thereby activates the MAP kinase signal transduction pathway (PubMed:21441910, PubMed:29433126). May play a role in the postsynaptic responses of hippocampal neurons (PubMed:1508179). From Homo sapiens (Human).
   2349..2373    -  protein_bind   attB2: mutant version of attB; recombination site for the Gateway® BP reaction BP Clonase™
   2381..2399    +  promoter       T3 promoter: promoter for bacteriophage T3 RNA polymerase
   2425..2443    -  promoter       T7 promoter: promoter for bacteriophage T7 RNA polymerase
   2449..2467    -  protein_bind   attB4 (fragment): mutant version of attB; core recombination site for the Gateway® BP reaction BP Clonase™
   2523..2564    +  CDS            V5 tag: epitope tag from simian virus 5
   2690..3152    +  misc_feature   IRES: internal ribosome entry site (IRES) of the encephalomyocarditis virus (EMCV)
   3166..3885    +  CDS            EGFP: the original enhanced GFP (Yang et al., 1996) mammalian codon-optimized
   3899..4487    +  misc_feature   WPRE: woodchuck hepatitis virus posttranscriptional regulatory element
   4495..4560    +  CDS            nef (fragment): NEF_HV1Z2 - Experimental evidence at protein level: Swiss-Prot protein existence level 1. Extracellular Nef protein targets CD4(+) T-lymphocytes for apoptosis by interacting with CXCR4 surface receptors. From Human immunodeficiency virus type 1 group M subtype D (isolate Z2/CDC-Z34) (HIV-1).
   4562..4795    +  LTR            3' LTR (ΔU3): self-inactivating 3' long terminal repeat (LTR) from HIV-1
   5000..5104    +  promoter       AmpR promoter: bla
   5105..5965    +  CDS            AmpR: β-lactamase; bla; confers resistance to ampicillin, carbenicillin, and related antibiotics
   6136..6724    +  rep_origin     ori: high-copy-number ColE1/pMB1/pBR322/pUC origin of replication
   6907..6961    +  CDS            lacI (fragment): lac repressor; lacI; The lac repressor binds to the lac operator to inhibit transcription in E. coli. This inhibition can be relieved by adding lactose or isopropyl-β-D-thiogalactopyranoside (IPTG).
   6967..7060    +  rep_origin     SV40 ori (fragment): SV40 origin of replication
   7085..7122    +  CDS            lacI (fragment): lac repressor; lacI; The lac repressor binds to the lac operator to inhibit transcription in E. coli. This inhibition can be relieved by adding lactose or isopropyl-β-D-thiogalactopyranoside (IPTG).
   7135..7156    +  protein_bind   CAP binding site: CAP binding activates transcription in the presence of cAMP. E. coli catabolite activator protein
   7171..7201    +  promoter       lac promoter: promoter for the E. coli lac operon
   7205..7227    +  protein_bind   lac operator (fragment): The lac repressor binds to the lac operator to inhibit transcription in E. coli. This inhibition can be relieved by adding lactose or isopropyl-β-D-thiogalactopyranoside (IPTG). lac repressor encoded by lacI
   7259..7342    +  polyA_signal   SV40 poly(A) signal (fragment): SV40 polyadenylation signal
   7509..7838    +  CDS            nef (fragment): NEF_HV1BR - Experimental evidence at protein level: Swiss-Prot protein existence level 1. Extracellular Nef protein targets CD4(+) T-lymphocytes for apoptosis by interacting with CXCR4 surface receptors (PubMed:14990729). From Human immunodeficiency virus type 1 group M subtype B (isolate BRU/LAI) (HIV-1).
   7886..8143    +  LTR            5' LTR (truncated): truncated 5' long terminal repeat (LTR) from HIV-1
   8190..8315    +  misc_feature   HIV-1 Ψ: packaging signal of human immunodeficiency virus type 1
   8299..8637    +  CDS            HIV-1 gag (fragment): gag protein from human immunodeficiency virus 1; gag
   8812..9045    +  misc_feature   RRE: The Rev response element (RRE) of HIV-1 allows for Rev-dependent mRNA export from the nucleus to the cytoplasm.
   9422..9522    +  CDS            Rev (fragment): human immunodeficiency virus 1 (HIV-1) Rev protein; rev; enhances nuclear export of unspliced and incompletely spliced viral mRNAs
   9567..9684    +  misc_feature   cPPT/CTS: central polypurine tract and central termination sequence of HIV-1
   9732..10910   +  promoter       EF-1α promoter: strong constitutive promoter for human elongation factor EF-1α
