[The description below was written by a language model from this plasmid's Addgene catalogue record and pLannotate feature annotations shown in this document.]
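Description:
pHAGE-BRAF-H725Y is an HIV-1-based lentiviral expression plasmid (about 10.9 kb) built on the pHAGE backbone, carrying the human BRAF open reading frame with the H725Y substitution. In bacteria it is maintained through a high-copy ColE1/pUC-type origin and selected with ampicillin via the β-lactamase gene. The record lists a recombination-deficient strain as the growth host, the usual choice for keeping LTR-containing plasmids stable.

The viral portion runs from a truncated 5' LTR through the Ψ packaging signal with adjoining partial gag sequence, the Rev response element and the cPPT/CTS. It ends in a ΔU3 self-inactivating 3' LTR, so the integrated provirus lacks LTR promoter activity. Within this frame, the annotated map is circular, and the EF-1α promoter at the end of the numbering sits immediately upstream of the insert and provides strong constitutive transcription. The BRAF coding sequence was introduced by Gateway cloning and is flanked by attB1 and attB2 sites. Downstream lie short T3 and T7 promoter sequences, an attB4 fragment and a V5 epitope sequence, but the record does not indicate whether V5 is fused in frame to BRAF. An EMCV IRES followed by EGFP allows the same transcript to report transduced cells by fluorescence, and a WPRE enhances transcript expression. No mammalian drug-selection marker is annotated.

BRAF encodes a serine/threonine kinase that phosphorylates MAP2K1 to activate the MAP kinase pathway. The stated purpose is lentiviral expression of the H725Y variant, and the plasmid comes from a study that systematically annotated the function of somatic cancer mutations. That origin suggests it is used to compare the variant's signalling or growth effects in transduced cells.
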