Addgene plasmid #116165: pHAGE-BRAF-H725Y
Purpose: Lentiviral expression of BRAF H725Y
Depositing lab: Gordon Mills & Kenneth Scott. Depositing organization: Baylor College of Medicine. Publication: Systematic Functional Annotation of Somatic Mutations in Cancer. Ng PK, Li J, Jeong KJ, Shao S, Chen H, Tsang YH, Sengupta S, Wang Z, Bhavana VH, Tran R, Soewito S, Minussi DC, Moreno D, Kong K, Dogruluk T, Lu H, Gao J, Tokheim C, Zhou DC, Johnson AM, Zeng J, Ip CKM, Ju Z, Wester M, Yu S, Li Y, Vellano CP, Schultz N, Karchin R, Ding L, Lu Y, Cheung LWT, Chen K, Shaw KR, Meric-Bernstam F, Scott KL, Yi S, Sahni N, Liang H, Mills GB. Cancer Cell. 2018 Mar 12;33(3):450-462.e10. doi: 10.1016/j.ccell.2018.01.021. PubMed 29533785.
Backbone
  Vector backbone: pHAGE
  Vector type: Lentiviral
Growth in bacteria
  Bacterial resistance: Ampicillin, 100 μg/mL
  Growth temperature: 37°C
  Growth strain: Stbl3
  Copy number: High Copy
Gene/Insert
  Gene/Insert name: BRAF
  Species: H. sapiens (human)
  Mutation: H725Y
  Entrez Gene: BRAF (a.k.a. B-RAF1, B-raf, BRAF-1, BRAF1, NS7, RAFB1)
  Cloning method: Gateway Cloning
Terms and licenses: Academic/Nonprofit Terms; Industry Terms: Not Available to Industry
How to cite: pHAGE-BRAF-H725Y was a gift from Gordon Mills & Kenneth Scott (Addgene plasmid # 116165 ; http://n2t.net/addgene:116165 ; RRID:Addgene_116165)
