>Addgene plasmid #116165 | pHAGE-BRAF-H725Y | depositor partial sequence | sequence record 219038 | insert
ATGGCGGCGCTGAGCGGTGGCGGTGGTGGCGGCGCGGAGCCGGGCCAGGCTCTGTTCAACGGGGACATGG
AGCCCGAGGCCGGCGCCGGCGCCGGCGCCGCGGCCTCTTCGGCTGCGGACCCTGCCATTCCGGAGGAGGT
GTGGAATATCAAACAAATGATTAAGTTGACACAGGAACATATAGAGGCCCTATTGGACAAATTTGGTGGG
GAGCATAATCCACCATCAATATATCTGGAGGCCTATGAAGAATACACCAGCAAGCTAGATGCACTCCAAC
AAAGAGAACAACAGTTATTGGAATCTCTGGGGAACGGAACTGATTTTTCTGTTTCTAGCTCTGCATCAAT
GGATACCGTTACATCTTCTTCCTCTTCTAGCCTTTCAGTGCTACCTTCATCTCTTTCAGTTTTTCAAAAT
CCCACAGATGTGGCACGGAGCAACCCCAAGTCACCACAAAAACCTATCGTTAGAGTCTTCCTGCCCAACA
AACAGAGGACAGTGGTACCTGCAAGGTGTGGAGTTACAGTCCGAGACAGTCTAAAGAAAGCACTGATGAT
GAGAGGTCTAATCCCAGAGTGCTGTGCTGTTTACAGAATTCAGGATGGAGAGAAGAAACCAATTGGTTGG
GACACTGATATTTCCTGGCTTACTGGAGAAGAATTGCATGTGGAAGTGTTGGAGAATGTTCCACTTACAA
CACACAACTTTGTACGAAAAACGTTTTTCACCTTAGCATTTTGTGACTTTTGTCGAAAGCTGCTTTTCCA
GGGTTTCCGCTGTCAAACATGTGGTTATAAATTTCACCAGCGTTGTAGTACAGAAGTTCCACTGATGTGT
GTTAATTATGACCAACTTGATTTGCTGTTTGTCTCCAAGTTCTTTGAACACCACCCAATACCACAGGAAG
AGGCGTCCTTAGCAGAGACTGCCCTAACATCTGGATCATCCCCTTCCGCACCCGCCTCGGACTCTATTGG
GCCCCAAATTCTCACCAGTCCGTCTCCTTCAAAATCCATTCCAATTCCACAGCCCTTCCGACCAGCAGAT
GAAGATCATCGAAATCAATTTGGGCAACGAGACCGATCCTCATCAGCTCCCAATGTGCATATAAACACAA
TAGAACCTGTCAATATTGATGACTTGATTAGAGACCAAGGATTTCGTGGTGATGGAGGATCAACCACAGG
TTTGTCTGCTACCCCCCCTGCCTCATTACCTGGCTCACTAACTAACGTGAAAGCCTTACAGAAATCTCCA
GGACCTCAGCGAGAAAGGAAGTCATCTTCATCCTCAGAAGACAGGAATCGAATGAAAACACTTGGTAGAC
GGGACTCGAGTGATGATTGGGAGATTCCTGATGGGCAGATTACAGTGGGACAAAGAATTGGATCTGGATC
ATTTGGAACAGTCTACAAGGGAAAGTGGCATGGTGATGTGGCAGTGAAAATGTTGAATGTGACAGCACCT
ACACCTCAGCAGTTACAAGCCTTCAAAAATGAAGTAGGAGTACTCAGGAAAACACGACATGTGAATATCC
TACTCTTCATGGGCTATTCCACAAAGCCACAACTGGCTATTGTTACCCAGTGGTGTGAGGGCTCCAGCTT
GTATCACCATCTCCATATCATTGAGACCAAATTTGAGATGATCAAACTTATAGATATTGCACGACAGACT
GCACAGGGCATGGATTACTTACACGCCAAGTCAATCATCCACAGAGACCTCAAGAGTAATAATATATTTC
TTCATGAAGACCTCACAGTAAAAATAGGTGATTTTGGTCTAGCTACAGTGAAATCTCGATGGAGTGGGTC
CCATCAGTTTGAACAGTTGTCTGGATCCATTTTGTGGATGGCACCAGAAGTCATCAGAATGCAAGATAAA
AATCCATACAGCTTTCAGTCAGATGTATATGCATTTGGAATTGTTCTGTATGAATTGATGACTGGACAGT
TACCTTATTCAAACATCAACAACAGGGACCAGATAATTTTTATGGTGGGACGAGGATACCTGTCTCCAGA
TCTCAGTAAGGTACGGAGTAACTGTCCAAAAGCCATGAAGAGATTAATGGCAGAGTGCCTCAAAAAGAAA
AGAGATGAGAGACCACTCTTTCCCCAAATTCTCGCCTCTATTGAGCTGCTGGCCCGCTCATTGCCAAAAA
TTTACCGCAGTGCATCAGAACCCTCCTTGAATCGGGCTGGTTTCCAAACAGAGGATTTTAGTCTATATGC
TTGTGCTTCTCCAAAAACACCCATCCAGGCAGGGGGATATGGTGCGTTTCCTGTCCACTAG
